Addgene plasmid #18450: T4 Lysozyme R96E
Depositing lab: Brian Matthews. Depositing organization: University of Oregon.
Backbone
  Vector backbone: pHS1403
  Backbone size w/o insert (bp): 5000
  Vector type: Bacterial Expression
Growth in bacteria
  Bacterial resistance: Ampicillin, 100 μg/mL
  Growth temperature: 37°C
  Growth strain: DH5alpha
  Copy number: High Copy
Gene/Insert
  Gene/Insert name: T4 Lysozyme
  Species: Bacteriophage T4
  Insert size (bp): 600
  Mutation: R96E
  GenBank ID: NP_049736
  Entrez Gene: e (a.k.a. T4p123)
  Cloning method: Restriction Enzyme; 5′ cloning site BamHI (not destroyed); 3′ cloning site HindIII (not destroyed)
  Sequencing primers: 5′ na; 3′ GGCGTATCACGAGGCCC
Terms and licenses: Academic/Nonprofit Terms; Industry Terms: Not Available to Industry
Depositor comments: The BamHI site is 27 bp from the ATG and the HindIII site is 115 bp from the stop.
How to cite: T4 Lysozyme R96E was a gift from Brian Matthews (Addgene plasmid # 18450 ; http://n2t.net/addgene:18450 ; RRID:Addgene_18450)
