[The description below was written by a language model from this plasmid's Addgene catalogue record.]
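Description:
T4 Lysozyme R96E is a bacterial expression plasmid built on the pHS1403 backbone (about 5 kb without insert) that carries the bacteriophage T4 lysozyme gene, the product of phage gene e, with a single amino-acid substitution replacing arginine 96 with glutamate. The insert of roughly 600 bp was placed between BamHI and HindIII sites, both of which remain intact. According to the depositor's notes, the BamHI site lies 27 bp from the start codon and the HindIII site 115 bp from the stop codon, so the fragment includes short flanking untranslated regions and can be excised or transferred as a unit. The plasmid is maintained at high copy number in standard E. coli cloning strains under ampicillin selection. The record does not state which promoter drives expression, what type of replication origin is present, or whether any tags are fused to the protein, and no feature table is available to fill in those details.

T4 lysozyme is a small muramidase that hydrolyses bacterial cell-wall peptidoglycan, and it has long served as a model protein for studying how individual residues contribute to folding, thermodynamic stability and three-dimensional structure. The R96E change reverses the charge at position 96. A construct of this kind would typically be used to produce the mutant protein in E. coli for purification and for biophysical or crystallographic comparison with the wild-type enzyme and other substitutions at the same site, although the record itself does not spell out a specific purpose.
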