>Addgene plasmid #18450 | T4 Lysozyme R96E | addgene partial sequence | sequence record 24236 | 3primeUP
GCTANTGAAAAAAGCCCGCTCATTAGGCGGGCTCAGATCTGCTCATGNTTTGACAGCTTATCATCGATAA
GCTTCGGCAATAAATTCTTGATATGTTTTCATATGTTTCCTTTAAATATTTTAATTAGTAATTGTCTATT
CAAGTAATTGTGAATATACTATCACAATTCCAAGAGAAAGTAAACAGCTTTATAGATTTTTATACGCGTC
CCAAGTGCCAGTTCTAAACGTTGTAATGACTCGTTTTGCGCGATTAGGTGTTTGATTATACCATCTACTT
TTAGCTAAGTTAACTGCTGCTTCATCCCAGCGTTTTTGTTGAAGCATACGTAAAGAGTTAGTAAATCCTG
CCACACCGGTTTCTCCCATTTGGAAAACCATATTAATCAATGCACACTCACGAACCGCATCAAGAGAATC
ATAAACCGGTTTTAATTTAGCATTTCTCAGAATTCCGCGAACAGCAGCATCAACATCCTGATTAAAGAGT
TTTTCAGCCTCATCTTTTGTAATTACACCATTGCAATTACGCCCAATAGCTTTATCTAATTCAGATTTAG
CAGCATTAAGTGATGGACTTTTTGTAAGCAAATGACCGATGCCAATAGTGTAATAGCCTTCTGTGTCTTT
ATAGATTTTAAGTCTAAGACCTTCATCTATACGTAACATTTCAAATATATTCATAATACCTCCTAAGCAT
CGATGGATCCTGTTTCCTGTGTGAAATTGTTATCCGCTCACAATTCCACACATTATACGAGCCGATGATT
AATTGTCAACAGGGGGATGGGGAGTAGCTGATCCTGNTTCNGTG
